>Addgene plasmid #105704 | MT1G | addgene full sequence | sequence record 203324 | Addgene NGS Result
AGGAAGCAGCCCAGTAGTAGGTTGAGGCCGTTGAGCACCGCCGCCGCAAGGAATGGTGCATGCCGGCATG
CCGCCCTTTCGTCTTCAAGAATTAATTCCCAATTCCCCAGGCATCAAATAAAACGAAAGGCTCAGTCGAA
AGACTGGGCCTTTCGTTTTATCTGTTGTTTGTCGGTGAACGCTCTCCTGAGTAGGACAAATCCGCCGGGA
GCGGATTTGAACGTTGCGAAGCAACGGCCCGGAGGGTGGCGGGCAGGACGCCCGCCATAAACTGCCAGGA
ATTGGGGATCGGAATTAATTCCCGGTTTAAACCGGGGATCTCGATCCCGCGAAATTAATACGACTCACTA
TAGGGGAATTGTGAGCGGATAACAATTCCCCTCTAGAAATAATTTTGTTTAACTTTAAGAAGGAGATATA
CTTATGAAAATCGAAGAAGGTAAACTGGTAATCGGTTCCCTGGAGGGTTGCTTTGCCAAGGGTACCAATG
TTTTAATGGCGGATGGGTCTATTGAATGTATTGAAAACATTGAGGTTGGTAATAAGGTCATGGGTAAAGA
TGGCAGACCTCGTGAGGTAATTAAATTGCCCAGAGGAAGAGAAACTATGTACAGCGTCGTGCAGAAAAGT
CAGCACAGAGCCCACAAAAGTGACTCAAGTCGTGAAGTGCCAGAATTACTCAAGTTTACGTGTAATGCGA
CCCATGAGTTGGTTGTTAGAACACCTCGTAGTGTCCGCCGTTTGTCTCGTACCATTAAGGGTGTCGAATA
TTTTGAAGTTATTACTTTTGAGATGGGCCAAAAGAAAGCCCCCGACGGTAGAATTGTTGAGCTTGTCAAG
GAAGTTTCAAAGAGCTACCCAATATCTGAGGGGCCTGAGAGAGCCAACGAATTAGTAGAATCCTATAGAA
AGGCTTCAAATAAAGCTTATTTTGAGTGGACTATTGAGGCCAGAGATCTTTCTCTGTTGGGTTCCCATGT
TCGTAAAGCTACCTACCAGACTTACGCTCCAATTCTTTATGAGAATGACCACTTTTTCGACTACATGCAA
AAAAGTAAGTTTCATCTCACCATTGAAGGTCCAAAAGTACTTGCTTATTTACTTGGTTTATGGATTGGTG
ATGGATTGTCTGACAGGGCAACTTTTTCGGTTGATTCCAGAGATACTTCTTTGATGGAACGTGTTACTGA
ATATGCTGAAAAGTTGAATTTGTGCGCCGAGTATAAGGACAGAAAAGAACCACAAGTTGCCAAAACTGTT
AATTTGTACTCTAAAGTTGTCAGAGGTGCTAGCACAAATCCTGGTGTATCCGCTTGGCAGGTCAACACAG
CTTATACTGCGGGACAATTGGTCACATATAACGGCAAGACGTATAAATGTTTGCAGCCCCACACCTCCTT
GGCAGGATGGGAACCATCCAACGTTCCTGCCTTGTGGCAGCTTCAAGGTGGCCACGGTGGTATTCGCAAT
AATCTTAATACTGAGAATCCATTATGGGACGCTATTGTTGGCTTAGGATTCTTGAAGGACGGTGTCAAAA
ATATTCCTTCTTTCTTGTCTACGGACAATATCGGTACTCGTGAAACATTTCTTGCTGGTCTAATTGATTC
TGATGGCTATGTTACTGATGAGCATGGTATTAAAGCAACAATAAAGACAATTCATACTTCTGTCAGAGAT
GGTTTGGTTTCCCTTGCTCGTTCTTTAGGCTTAGTAGTCTCGGTTAACGCAGAACCTGCTAAGGTTGACA
TGAATGTCACCAAACATAAAATTAGTTATGCTATTTATATGTCTGGTGGAGATGTTTTGCTTAACGTTCT
TTCGAAGTGTGCCGGCTCTAAAAAATTCAGGCCTGCTCCCGCCGCTGCTTTTGCACGTGAGTGCCGCGGA
TTTTATTTCGAGTTACAAGAATTGAAGGAAGACGATTATTATGGGATTACTTTATCTGATGATTCTGATC
ATCAGTTTTTGCTTGGATCTCAGGTTGTTGTACAGAACATGGACCCGAATTGTTCCTGTGCCGCGGCTGG
CGTGTCATGTACCTGTGCGTCGTCGTGTAAGTGTAAAGAATGTAAATGTACCTCGTGTAAAAAGAGCTGC
TGTTCTTGCTGTCCGGTGGGTTGCGCAAAATGTGCACAGGGTTGCATTTGTAAAGGTGCAAGTGAAAAGT
GCAGCTGCTGTGCGTAACTGCAGGTAATTAAATAACTAGTTGATCCGGCTGCTAACAAAGCCCGAAAGGA
AGCTGAGTTGGCTGCTGCCACCGCTGAGCAATAACTAGCATAACCCCTTGGGGCCTCTAAACGGGTCTTG
AGGGGTTTTTTGCTGAAAGGAGGAACTATATCCGGATAACTACGTCAGGTGGCACTTTTCGGGGAAATGT
GCGCGGAACCCCTATTTGTTTATTTTTCTAAATACATTCAAATATGTATCCGCTCATGAGACAATAACCC
TGATAAATGCTTCAATAATATTGAAAAAGGAAGAGTATGAGTATTCAACATTTCCGTGTCGCCCTTATTC
CCTTTTTTGCGGCATTTTGCCTTCCTGTTTTTGCTCACCCAGAAACGCTGGTGAAAGTAAAAGATGCTGA
AGATCAGTTGGGTGCACGAGTGGGTTACATCGAACTGGATCTCAACAGCGGTAAGATCCTTGAGAGTTTT
CGCCCCGAAGAACGTTTCCCAATGATGAGCACTTTTAAAGTTCTGCTATGTGGCGCGGTATTATCCCGTG
TTGACGCCGGGCAAGAGCAACTCGGTCGCCGCATACACTATTCTCAGAATGACTTGGTTGAGTACTCACC
AGTCACAGAAAAGCATCTTACGGATGGCATGACAGTAAGAGAATTATGCAGTGCTGCCATAACCATGAGT
GATAACACTGCGGCCAACTTACTTCTGACAACGATCGGAGGACCGAAGGAGCTAACCGCTTTTTTGCACA
ACATGGGGGATCATGTAACTCGCCTTGATCGTTGGGAACCGGAGCTGAATGAAGCCATACCAAACGACGA
GCGTGACACCACGATGCCTGTAGCAATGGCAACAACGTTGCGCAAACTATTAACTGGCGAACTACTTACT
CTAGCTTCCCGGCAACAATTAATAGACTGGATGGAGGCGGATAAAGTTGCAGGACCACTTCTGCGCTCGG
CCCTTCCGGCTGGCTGGTTTATTGCTGATAAATCTGGAGCCGGTGAGCGTGGGTCTCGCGGTATCATTGC
AGCACTGGGGCCAGATGGTAAGCCCTCCCGTATCGTAGTTATCTACACGACGGGGAGTCAGGCAACTATG
GATGAACGAAATAGACAGATCGCTGAGATAGGTGCCTCACTGATTAAGCATTGGTAACTGTCAGACCAAG
TTTACTCATATATACTTTAGATTGATT
[38 nt withheld, positions 3388-3425]
A
[37 nt withheld, positions 3427-3463]
ATTTTGTTAAAATTCGCGTTAAATTTTTGTTAAATCAGCTCATTTTTTAACCAATAGGCCGAAATCGGCA
AAATCCCTTATAAATCAAAAGAATAGCCCGAGATAGGGT
[37 nt withheld, positions 3573-3609]
AAAGAACGTGGACTCCAACGTCAAAGG
[141 nt withheld, positions 3637-3777]
G
[125 nt withheld, positions 3779-3903]
AAAGGATCTAGGTGAAGATCCTTTTTGATAATCTCATGACCAAAATCCCTTAACGTGAGTTTTCGTTCCA
CTGAGCGTCAGACCCCGTAGAAAAGATCAAAGGATCTTCTTGAGATCCTTTTTTTCTGCGCGTAATCTGC
TGCTTGCAAACAAAAAAACCACCGCTACCAGCGGTGGTTTGTTTGCCGGATCAAGAGCTACCAACTCTTT
TTCCGAAGGTAACTGGCTTCAGCAGAGCGCAGATACCAAATACTGTCCTTCTAGTGTAGCCGTAGTTAGG
CCACCACTTCAAGAACTCTGTAGCACCGCCTACATACCTCGCTCTGCTAATCCTGTTACCAGTGGCTGCT
GCCAGTGGCGATAAGTCGTGTCTTACCGGGTTGGACTCAAGACGATAGTTACCGGATAAGGCGCAGCGGT
CGGGCTGAACGGGGGGTTCGTGCACACAGCCCAGCTTGGAGCGAACGACCTACACCGAACTGAGATACCT
ACAGCGTGAGCTATGAGAAAGCGCCACGCTTCCCGAAGGGAGAAAGGCGGACAGGTATCCGGTAAGCGGC
AGGGTCGGAACAGGAGAGCGCACGAGGGAGCTTCCAGGGGGAAACGCCTGGTATCTTTATAGTCCTGTCG
GGTTTCGCCACCTCTGACTTGAGCGTCGATTTTTGTGATGCTCGTCAGGGGGGCGGAGCCTATGGAAAAA
CGCCAGCAACGCGGCCTTTTTACGGTTCCTGGCCTTTTGCTGGCCTTTTGCTCACATGTTCTTTCCTGCG
TTATCCCCTGATTCTGTGGATAACCGTATTACCGCCTTTGAGTGAGCTGATACCGCTCGCCGCAGCCGAA
CGACCGAGCGCAGCGAGTCAGTGAGCGAGGAAGCTATGGTGCACTCTCAGTACAATCTGCTCTGATGCCG
CATAGTTAAGCCAGTATACACTCCGCTATCGCTACGTGACTGGGTCATGGCTGCGCCCCGACACCCGCCA
ACACCCGCTGACGCGCCCTGACGGGCTTGTCTGCTCCCGGCATCCGCTTACAGACAAGCTGTGACCGTCT
CCGGGAGCTGCATGTGTCAGAGGTTTTCACCGTCATCACCGAAACGCGCGAGGCAGCTGCGGTAAAGCTC
ATCAGCGTGGTCGTGCAGCGATTCACAGATGTCTGCCTGTTCATCCGCGTCCAGCTCGTTGAGTTTCTCC
AGAAGCGTTAATGTCTGGCTTCTGATAAAGCGGGCCATGTTAAGGGCGGTTTTTTCCTGTTTGGTCACTG
ATGCCTCCGTGTAAGGGGGATTTCTGTTCATGGGGGTAATGATACCGATGAAACGAGAGAGGATGCTCAC
GATACGGGTTACTGATGATGAACATGCCCGGTTACTGGAACGTTGTGAGGGTAAACAACTGGCGGTATGG
ATGCGGCGGGACCAGAGAAAAATCACTCAGGGTCAATGCCAGCCGAACGCCAGCAAGACGTAGCCCAGCG
CGTCGGCCGCCATGCCGGCGATAATGGCCTGCTTCTCGCCGAAACGTTTGGTGGCGGGACCAGTGACGAA
GGCTTGAGCGAGGGCGTGCAAGATTCCGAATACCGCAAGCGACAGGCCGATCATCGTCGCGCTCCAGCGA
AAGCGGTCCTCGCCGAAAATGACCCAGAGCGCTGCCGGCACCTGTCCTACGAGTTGCATGATAAAGAAGA
CAGTCATAAGTGCGGCGACGATAGTCATGCCCCGCGCCCACCGGAAGGAGCTGACTGGGTTGAAGGCTCT
CAAGGGCATCGGTCGAGATCCCGGTGCCTAATGAGTGAGCTAACTTACATTAATTGCGTTGCGCTCACTG
CCCGCTTTCCAGTCGGGAAACCTGTCGTGCCAGCTGCATTAATGAATCGGCCAACGCGCGGGGAGAGGCG
GTTTGCGTATTGGGCGCCAGGGTGGTTTTTCTTTTCACCAGTGAGACGGGCAACAGCTGATTGCCCTTCA
CCGCCTGGCCCTGAGAGAGTTGCAGCAAGCGGTCCACGCTGGTTTGCCCCAGCAGGCGAAAATCCTGTTT
GATGGTGGTTAACGGCGGGATATAACATGAGCTGTCTTCGGTATCGTCGTATCCCACTACCGAGATGTCC
GCACCAACGCGCAGCCCGGACTCGGTAATGGCGCGCATTGCGCCCAGCGCCATCTGATCGTTGGCAACCA
GCATCGCAGTGGGAACGATGCCCTCATTCAGCATTTGCATGGTTTGTTGAAAACCGGACATGGCACTCCA
GTCGCCTTCCCGTTCCGCTATCGGCTGAATTTGATTGCGAGTGAGATATTTATGCCAGCCAGCCAGACGC
AGACGCGCCGAGACAGAACTTAATGGGCCCGCTAACAGCGCGATTTGCTGGTGACCCAATGCGACCAGAT
GCTCCACGCCCAGTCGCGTACCGTCTTCATGGGAGAAAATAATACTGTTGATGGGTGTCTGGTCAGAGAC
ATCAAGAAATAACGCCGGAACATTAGTGCAGGCAGCTTCCACAGCAATGGCATCCTGGTCATCCAGCGGA
TAGTTAATGATCAGCCCACTGACGCGTTGCGCGAGAAGATTGTGCACCGCCGCTTTACAGGCTTCGACGC
CGCTTCGTTCTGCCATCGACACCACCACGCTGGCACCCAGTTGATCGGCGCGAGATTTAATCGCCGCGAC
AATTTGCGACGGCGCGTGCAGGGCCAGACTGGAGGTGGCAACGCCAATCAGCAACGACTGTTTGCCCGCC
AGTTGTTGTGCCACGCGGTTGGGAATGTAATTCAGCTCCGCCATCGCCGCTTCCACTTTTTCCCGCGTTT
TCGCAGAAACGTGGCTGGCCTGGTTCACCACGCGGGAAACGGTCTGATAAGAGACACCGGCATACTCTGC
GACATCGTATAACGTTACTGGTTTCACATTCACCACCCTGAATTGACTCTCTTCCGGGCGCTATCATGCC
ATACCGCGAAAGGTTTTGCGCCATTCGATGGTGTCCGGGATCTCGACGCTCTCCCTTATGCGACTCCTGC
ATT
Features (pLannotate 1.2.2; 22 found; start..end, strand, type, name):
    115..201     +  terminator     rrnB T1 terminator: Escherichia coli rrnB; transcription terminator T1 from the E. coli rrnB gene
    336..354     +  promoter       T7 promoter: promoter for bacteriophage T7 RNA polymerase
    355..379     +  protein_bind   lac operator: The lac repressor binds to the lac operator to inhibit transcription in E. coli. This inhibition can be relieved by adding lactose or isopropyl-β-D-thiogalactopyranoside (IPTG). lac repressor encoded by lacI
    394..416     +  RBS            RBS: efficient ribosome binding site from bacteriophage T7 gene 10 (Olins and Rangwala, 1989)
    469..1287    +  CDS            Sce VMA intein 5' region: 5' region of the intein from the yeast Vma1 subunit of the vacuolar ATPase (Chong et al., 1998); Saccharomyces cerevisiae VMA1
   1294..1446    +  CDS            CBD: chitin binding domain from chitinase A1 (Watanabe et al., 1994); Bacillus circulans chiA
   1450..1998    +  CDS            Sce VMA intein 3' region: modified 3' region of the intein from the yeast Vma1 subunit of the vacuolar ATPase (Chong et al., 1998); Saccharomyces cerevisiae VMA1; C-terminal cleavage of this intein can be induced by thiols.
   1999..2184    +  CDS            MT1G: MT1G_HUMAN - Also known as MT1K, MT1M. Experimental evidence at protein level: Swiss-Prot protein existence level 1. Metallothioneins have a high content of cysteine residues that bind various heavy metals; these proteins are transcriptionally regulated by both heavy metals and glucocorticoids. From Homo sapiens (Human).
   2218..2267    +  CDS            SET1 (fragment): solubility-enhancement tag derived from T7 phage gene 10B
   2275..2322    +  terminator     T7 terminator: transcription terminator for bacteriophage T7 RNA polymerase
   2382..2486    +  promoter       AmpR promoter: bla
   2487..3347    +  CDS            AmpR: β-lactamase; bla; confers resistance to ampicillin, carbenicillin, and related antibiotics
   3389..3902    -  rep_origin     M13 ori (sequence partly withheld): M13 bacteriophage origin of replication; arrow indicates direction of (+) strand synthesis
   4013..4601    +  rep_origin     ori: high-copy-number ColE1/pMB1/pBR322/pUC origin of replication
   4778..4868    -  misc_feature   bom (fragment): basis of mobility region from pBR322
   4970..5161    -  CDS            rop: Rop protein, which maintains plasmids at low copy number; rop
   5202..5312    +  CDS            mbeC (fragment): MBEC_ECOLX - Experimental evidence at protein level: Swiss-Prot protein existence level 1. Required for efficient mobilization of ColE1 plasmid and is thus essential to promote the specific transfer of the plasmid during conjugation. Probably functions by inducing DNA bending, helping the MbeA relaxase to melt the DNA around the nic site and cleave the phosphodiester bond. Binds specifically double-stranded DNA (dsDNA) containing the ColE1 oriT but does not recognize the inverted repeat (IR). From Escherichia coli.
   5347..5669    -  CDS            TcR (fragment): tetracycline efflux protein; tet; confers resistance to tetracycline
   5684..5705    -  protein_bind   CAP binding site: CAP binding activates transcription in the presence of cAMP. E. coli catabolite activator protein
   5718..6800    -  CDS            lacI: lac repressor; lacI; The lac repressor binds to the lac operator to inhibit transcription in E. coli. This inhibition can be relieved by adding lactose or isopropyl-β-D-thiogalactopyranoside (IPTG).
   6801..6878    -  promoter       lacI promoter: lacI
   6886..63      -  CDS            TcR (fragment) (across the origin): tetracycline efflux protein; tet; confers resistance to tetracycline
