[The description below was written by a language model from this plasmid's Addgene catalogue record and pLannotate feature annotations shown in this document.]
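Description:
MT1G is a bacterial expression plasmid built on the NEB pTYB21 backbone for producing recombinant human metallothionein 1G in E. coli. The sequenced record is 6,916 nt. The plasmid replicates from a ColE1/pMB1-type origin and is selected with ampicillin through the bla (AmpR) gene. The catalogue lists it as high copy, although the feature table also shows a rop gene, which normally moderates copy number in this origin family. An M13 phage origin is present as well. A bom fragment, an mbeC fragment and two tetracycline-resistance fragments are pBR322/ColE1-derived backbone remnants and do not appear to be functional markers.

The expression cassette is driven by a T7 promoter followed by a lac operator and the T7 gene 10 ribosome binding site. A plasmid-borne lacI gene supplies repressor, so transcription is IPTG-inducible in hosts that provide T7 RNA polymerase, and it ends at a T7 terminator. The open reading frame encodes the Saccharomyces cerevisiae VMA1 intein with the Bacillus circulans chitin binding domain inserted between its 5' and 3' regions. This is followed directly by the 186 bp MT1G coding sequence, which was cloned between SapI (destroyed) and PstI sites. The affinity tag therefore sits at the N-terminus of the metallothionein. The fusion can be captured on chitin resin, and thiol-induced cleavage at the intein C-terminus then releases the target protein, a design generally intended to leave few or no vector-derived residues on it. A short annotated SET1 fragment downstream of the insert is probably residual backbone sequence rather than part of the product, though the record does not confirm this. The stated purpose is production of recombinant metallothionein 1g, a cysteine-rich metal-binding protein.
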