Addgene plasmid #105704: MT1G
Purpose: Bacterial expression plasmids for production of recombinant metallothionein 1g
Depositing lab: Artur Krężel. Depositing organization: University of Wroclaw.
Backbone
  Vector backbone: pTyb21
  Backbone manufacturer: NEB
  Vector type: Bacterial Expression
Growth in bacteria
  Bacterial resistance: Ampicillin, 100 μg/mL
  Growth temperature: 37°C
  Growth strain: DH5alpha
  Copy number: High Copy
Gene/Insert
  Gene/Insert name: Metallothionein 1g
  Species: H. sapiens (human)
  Insert size (bp): 186
  Entrez Gene: MT1G (a.k.a. MT1, MT1K)
  Tag / fusion protein: Chiting Binding Domanin-Intein (N terminal on backbone)
  Cloning method: Restriction Enzyme; 5′ cloning site SapI (destroyed during cloning); 3′ cloning site PstI (not destroyed)
Terms and licenses: Academic/Nonprofit Terms; Industry Terms: Not Available to Industry
How to cite: MT1G was a gift from Artur Krężel (Addgene plasmid # 105704 ; http://n2t.net/addgene:105704 ; RRID:Addgene_105704)
